Addgene plasmid #31950: pEGFR-PATagRFP
Depositing lab: Vladislav Verkhusha. Depositing organization: Albert Einstein College of Medicine. Publication: Bright monomeric photoactivatable red fluorescent protein for two-color super-resolution sptPALM of live cells. Subach FV, Patterson GH, Renz M, Lippincott-Schwartz J, Verkhusha VV. J Am Chem Soc. 2010 May 12;132(18):6481-91. 10.1021/ja100906g PubMed 20394363.
Backbone
  Vector backbone: pEGFP-N1
  Backbone manufacturer: Clontech
  Vector type: Mammalian Expression
  Selectable markers: Neomycin (select with G418)
Growth in bacteria
  Bacterial resistance: Kanamycin, 50 μg/mL
  Growth temperature: 37°C
  Growth strain: DH5alpha
  Copy number: High Copy
Gene/Insert
  Gene/Insert name: PATagRFP (alt name: photoactivatable dark-to-red TagRFP red fluorescent protein)
  Insert size (bp): 702
  Mutation: R69S/F84W/Q139K/A147P/N148S/M151K/Y153K/S165V/H203R/R207I/V218W/C229S compared to TagRFP (but numbering relative to EGFP)
  Promoter: CMV
  Tag / fusion protein: EGF receptor (EGFR) (N terminal on insert)
  Cloning method: Restriction Enzyme; 5′ cloning site SacII (unknown if destroyed); 3′ cloning site BsrGI (unknown if destroyed)
  Sequencing primers: 5′ cggtaggcgtgtacggtgggag; 3′ gttcagggggaggtgtgggagg
Terms and licenses: Academic/Nonprofit Terms; Industry Terms: Not Available to Industry
How to cite: pEGFR-PATagRFP was a gift from Vladislav Verkhusha (Addgene plasmid # 31950 ; http://n2t.net/addgene:31950 ; RRID:Addgene_31950)
