[The description below was written by a language model from this plasmid's Addgene catalogue record and pLannotate feature annotations shown in this document.]
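Description:
pEGFR-PATagRFP is a mammalian expression plasmid of about 8.4 kb, built on the Clontech pEGFP-N1 backbone, in which the EGFP reporter has been replaced by the photoactivatable red fluorescent protein PATagRFP. It encodes a fusion of the human epidermal growth factor receptor (EGFR) to PATagRFP. The EGFR coding sequence lies upstream, joined through a short remnant of the multiple cloning site to PATagRFP, so the fluorescent protein sits at the receptor's C-terminus. Transcription is driven by the human cytomegalovirus immediate early enhancer and promoter and terminated by the SV40 polyadenylation signal.

PATagRFP is a monomeric, dark-to-red photoactivatable derivative of TagRFP, which originates from Entacmaea quadricolor. It carries twelve substitutions relative to the parent protein, recorded with numbering aligned to EGFP. Because molecules can be switched on in sparse subsets, the EGFR fusion suits single-molecule localisation and tracking of the receptor in living cells. The associated publication describes this use in two-colour super-resolution sptPALM.

The backbone has a high-copy ColE1/pUC-type origin for propagation in E. coli and an f1 origin, which permits single-stranded DNA production. A single Tn5 aminoglycoside phosphotransferase gene (NeoR/KanR) serves both hosts. A bacterial promoter drives it to give kanamycin resistance in E. coli, and the SV40 early promoter with an HSV TK polyadenylation signal drives it for G418 selection of stably transfected mammalian cells. The short large T antigen, ble and bGH poly(A) fragments in the annotation appear to be incidental partial matches to backbone sequence rather than functional elements.
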