Features (pLannotate 1.2.2; 15 found; start..end, strand, type, name):
     68..371     +  enhancer       CMV enhancer: human cytomegalovirus immediate early enhancer
    372..575     +  promoter       CMV promoter: human cytomegalovirus (CMV) immediate early promoter
    725..4354    +  CDS            EGFR (sequence partly withheld): EGFR_HUMAN - Also known as ERBB, ERBB1, HER1. Experimental evidence at protein level: Swiss-Prot protein existence level 1. (Microbial infection) Acts as a receptor for hepatitis C virus (HCV) in hepatocytes and facilitates its cell entry. Mediates HCV entry by promoting the formation of the CD81-CLDN1 receptor complexes that are essential for HCV entry and by enhancing membrane fusion of cells expressing HCV envelope glycoproteins. From Homo sapiens (Human).
   4354..4377    +  misc_feature   MCS (fragment): multiple cloning site
   4385..5074    +  CDS            PATagRFP: PATagRFP is a photoactivatable red fluorescent protein published in 2010, derived from Entacmaea quadricolor. It has moderate acid sensitivity.
   5103..5186    +  CDS            large T antigen (fragment): large T antigen from SV40 (simian virus 40)
   5209..5330    +  polyA_signal   SV40 poly(A) signal: SV40 polyadenylation signal
   5364..5792    -  rep_origin     f1 ori (sequence partly withheld): f1 bacteriophage origin of replication; arrow indicates direction of (+) strand synthesis
   5819..5923    +  promoter       AmpR promoter: bla
   5925..6282    +  promoter       SV40 promoter: SV40 enhancer and early promoter
   6317..7111    +  CDS            NeoR/KanR: aminoglycoside phosphotransferase from Tn5; aph(3')-II (or nptII); confers resistance to neomycin, kanamycin, and G418 (Geneticin®)
   7132..7284    +  CDS            ble (fragment): BLE_KLEPN - Experimental evidence at protein level: Swiss-Prot protein existence level 1. Binding protein with a strong affinity to the bleomycin family of antibiotics. Binds to CL990; an antimitotic-antibiotic compound. From Klebsiella pneumoniae.
   7343..7390    +  polyA_signal   HSV TK poly(A) signal: herpes simplex virus thymidine kinase polyadenylation signal (Cole and Stacy, 1985)
   7481..7497    -  polyA_signal   bGH poly(A) signal (fragment): bovine growth hormone polyadenylation signal
   7719..8307    +  rep_origin     ori: high-copy-number ColE1/pMB1/pBR322/pUC origin of replication
>Addgene plasmid #31950 | pEGFR-PATagRFP | addgene full sequence | sequence record 137238 | Addgene NGS sequence
CATGCATTAGTTATTAATAGTAATCAATTACGGGGTCATTAGTTCATAGCCCATATATGGAGTTCCGCGT
TACATAACTTACGGTAAATGGCCCGCCTGGCTGACCGCCCAACGACCCCCGCCCATTGACGTCAATAATG
ACGTATGTTCCCATAGTAACGCCAATAGGGACTTTCCATTGACGTCAATGGGTGGAGTATTTACGGTAAA
CTGCCCACTTGGCAGTACATCAAGTGTATCATATGCCAAGTACGCCCCCTATTGACGTCAATGACGGTAA
ATGGCCCGCCTGGCATTATGCCCAGTACATGACCTTATGGGACTTTCCTACTTGGCAGTACATCTACGTA
TTAGTCATCGCTATTACCATGGTGATGCGGTTTTGGCAGTACATCAATGGGCGTGGATAGCGGTTTGACT
CACGGGGATTTCCAAGTCTCCACCCCATTGACGTCAATGGGAGTTTGTTTTGGCACCAAAATCAACGGGA
CTTTCCAAAATGTCGTAACAACTCCGCCCCATTGACGCAAATGGGCGGTAGGCGTGTACGGTGGGAGGTC
TATATAAGCAGAGCTGGTTTAGTGAACCGTCAGATCCGCTAGAGAGCTTATCGATTCTAGCCGAGTCCCC
GCCTCGCCGCCAACGCCACAACCACCGCGCACGGCCCCCTGACTCCGTCCAGTATTGATCGGGAGAGCCG
GAGCGAGCTCTTCGGGGAGCAGCGATGCGACCCTCCGGGACGGCCGGGGCAGCGCTCCTGGCGCTGCTGG
CTGCGCTCTGCCCGGCGAGTCGGGCTCTGGAGGAAAAGAAAGTTTGCCAAGGCACGAGTAACAAGCTCAC
GCAGTTGGGCACTTTTGAAGATCATTTTCTCAGCCTCCAGAGGATGTTCAATAACTGTGAGGTGGTCCTT
GGGAATTTGGAAATTACCTATGTGCAGAGGAATTATGATCTTTCCTTCTTAAAGACCATCCAGGAGGTGG
CTGGTTATGTCCTCATTGCCCTCAACACAGTGGAGCGAATTCCTTTGGAAAACCTGCAGATCATCAGAGG
AAATATGTACTACGAAAATTCCTATGCCTTAGCAGTCTTATCTAACTATGATGCAAATAAAACCGGACTG
AAGGAGCTGCCCATGAGAAATTTACAGGAAATCCTGCATGGCGCCGTGCGGTTCAGCAACAACCCTGCCC
TGTGCAACGTGGAGAGCATCCAGTGGCGGGACATAGTCAGCAGTGACTTTCTCAGCAACATGTCGATGGA
CTTCCAGAACCACCTGGGCAGCTGCCAAAAGTGTGATCCAAGCTGTCCCAATGGGAGCTGCTGGGGTGCA
GGAGAGGAGAACTGCCAGAAACTGACCAAAATCATCTGTGCCCAGCAGTGCTCCGGGCGCTGCCGTGGCA
AGTCCCCCAGTGACTGCTGCCACAACCAGTGTGCTGCAGGCTGCACAGGCCCCCGGGAGAGCGACTGCCT
GGTCTGCCGCAAATTCCGAGACGAAGCCACGTGCAAGGACACCTGCCCCCCACTCATGCTCTACAACCCC
ACCACGTACCAGATGGATGTGAACCCCGAGGGCAAATACAGCTTTGGTGCCACCTGCGTGAAGAAGTGTC
CCCGTAATTATGTGGTGACAGATCACGGCTCGTGCGTCCGAGCCTGTGGGGCCGACAGCTATGAGATGGA
GGAAGACGGCGTCCGCAAGTGTAAGAAGTGCGAAGGGCCTTGCCGCAAAGTGTGTAACGGAATAGGTATT
GGTGAATTTAAAGACTCACTCTCCATAAATGCTACGAATATTAAACACTTCAAAAACTGCACCTCCATCA
GTGGCGATCTCCACATCCTGCCGGTGGCATTTAGGGGTGACTCCTTCACACATACTCCTCCTCTGGATCC
ACAGGAACTGGATATTCTGAAAACCGTAAAGGAAATCACAGGGTTTTTGCTGATTCAGGCTTGGCCTGAA
AACAGGACGGACCTCCATGCCTTTGAGAACCTAGAAATCATACGCGGCAGGACCAAGCAACATGGTCAGT
TTTCTCTTGCAGTCGTCAGCCTGAACATAACATCCTTGGGATTACGCTCCCTCAAGGAGATAAGTGATGG
AGATGTGATAATTTCAGGAAACAAAAATTTGTGCTATGCAAATACAATAAACTGGAAAAAACTGTTTGGG
ACCTCCGGTCAGAAAACCAAAATTATAAGCAACAGAGGTGAAAACAGCTGCAAGGCCACAGGCCAGGTCT
GCCATGCCTTGTGCTCCCCCGAGGGCTGCTGGGGCCCGGAGCCCAGGGACTGCGTCTCTTGCCGGAATGT
CAGCCGAGGCAGGGAATGCGTGGACAAGTGCAACCTTCTGGAGGGTGAGCCAAGGGAGTTTGTGGAGAAC
TCTGAGTGCATACAGTGCCACCCAGAGTGCCTGCCTCAGGCCATGAACATCACCTGCACAGGACGGGGAC
CAGACAACTGTATCCAGTGTGCCCACTACATTGACGGCCCCCACTGCGTCAAGACCTGCCCGGCAGGAGT
CATGGGAGAAAACAACACCCTGGTCTGGAAGTACGCAGACGCCGGCCATGTGTGCCACCTGTGCCATCCA
AACTGCACCTACGGATGCACTGGGCCAGGTCTTGAAGGCTGTCCAACGAATGGGCCTAAGATCCCGTCCA
TCGCCACTGGGATGGTGGGGGCCCTCCTCTTGCTGCTGGTGGTGGCCCTGGGGATCGGCCTCTTCATGCG
AAGGCGCCACATCGTTCGGAAGCGCACGCTGCGGAGGCTGCTGCAGGAGAGGGAGCTTGTGGAGCCTCTT
ACACCCAGT
[981 nt withheld, positions 2810-3790]
TTCTTCAGCAGCCCCTCCACGTCACGGACTCCCCTCCTGAGCTCTCTGAGTGCAACCAGCAACAATTCCA
CCGTGGCTTGCATTGATAGAAATGGGCTGCAAAGCTGTCCCATCAAGGAAGACAGCTTCTTGCAGCGATA
CAGCTCAGACCCCACAGGCGCCTTGACTGAGGACAGCATAGACGACACCTTCCTCCCAGTGCCTGAATAC
ATAAACCAGTCCGTTCCCAAAAGGCCCGCTGGCTCTGTGCAGAATCCTGTCTATCACAATCAGCCTCTGA
ACCCCGCGCCCAGCAGAGACCCACACTACCAGGACCCCCACAGCACTGCAGTGGGCAACCCCGAGTATCT
CAACACTGTCCAGCCCACCTGTGTCAACAGCACATTCGACAGCCCTGCCCACTGGGCCCAGAAAGGCAGC
CACCAAATTAGCCTGGACAACCCTGACTACCAGCAGGACTTCTTTCCCAAGGAAGCCAAGCCAAATGGCA
TCTTTAAGGGCTCCACAGCTGAAAATGCAGAATACCTAAGGGTCGCGCCACAAAGCAGTGAATTTATTGG
AGCACCGCGGGCCCGGGATCCACCGGTCGCCACCATGAGCGAGCTGATTAAGGAGAACATGCACATGAAG
CTCTACATGGAGGGCACCGTGAACAACCACCACTTCAAGTGCACATCCGAGGGCGAAGGCAAGCCCTACG
AGGGCACCCAGACCATGAGAATCAAGGTGGTCGAGGGCGGCCCTCTCCCCTTCGCCTTCGACATCCTGGC
TACCAGCTTCATGTACGGCAGCAGCACCTTCATCAACCACACCCAGGGCATCCCCGACTTCTGGAAGCAG
TCCTTCCCTGAGGGCTTCACATGGGAGAGAGTCACCACATACGAAGACGGGGGCGTGCTGACCGCTACCC
AGGACACCAGCCTCCAGGACGGCTGCCTCATCTACAACGTCAAGATCAGAGGGGTGAACTTCCCATCCAA
CGGCCCTGTGATGAAGAAGAAAACACTCGGCTGGGAACCGAGCACCGAGAAACTGAAACCCGCTGACGGC
GGCCTGGAAGGCAGGGTCGACATGGCCCTGAAGCTCGTGGGCGGGGGCCACCTGATCTGCAACTTCAAGA
CCACATACAGATCCAAGAAACCCGCTAAGAACCTCAAGATGCCCGGCGTCTACTATGTGGACCGCAGACT
GGAAATCATCAAGGAGGCCGACAAAGAGACCTACTGGGAGCAGCACGAGGTGGCTGTGGCCAGATACTCC
GACCTCCCTAGCAAACTGGGGCACCTGTACAAGTAAAGCGGCCGCGACTCTAGATCATAATCAGCCATAC
CACATTTGTAGAGGTTTTACTTGCTTTAAAAAACCTCCCACACCTCCCCCTGAACCTGAAACATAAAATG
AATGCAATTGTTGTTGTTAACTTGTTTATTGCAGCTTATAATGGTTACAAATAAAGCAATAGCATCACAA
ATTTCACAAATAAAGCATTTTTTTCACTGCATTCTAGTTGTGGTTTGTCCAAACTCATCAATGTATCTTA
AGGCGTAAATTGTAAGCGTTAATATTTTGTTAAAATTCGCGTTAAATTTTTGTTAAATCAGCTCATTTTT
TAACCAATAGGCCGAAATCGGCAAAATCCCTTATAAATCAAAAGAATAGACCGAGATAGGGT
[37 nt withheld, positions 5463-5499]
AAAGAACGTGGACTCCAACGTCAAAGG
[49 nt withheld, positions 5527-5575]
T
[91 nt withheld, positions 5577-5667]
G
[124 nt withheld, positions 5669-5792]
CAGGTGGCACTTTTCGGGGAAATGTGCGCGGAACCCCTATTTGTTTATTTTTCTAAATACATTCAAATAT
GTATCCGCTCATGAGACAATAACCCTGATAAATGCTTCAATAATATTGAAAAAGGAAGAGTCCTGAGGCG
GAAAGAACCAGCTGTGGAATGTGTGTCAGTTAGGGTGTGGAAAGTCCCCAGGCTCCCCAGCAGGCAGAAG
TATGCAAAGCATGCATCTCAATTAGTCAGCAACCAGGTGTGGAAAGTCCCCAGGCTCCCCAGCAGGCAGA
AGTATGCAAAGCATGCATCTCAATTAGTCAGCAACCATAGTCCCGCCCCTAACTCCGCCCATCCCGCCCC
TAACTCCGCCCAGTTCCGCCCATTCTCCGCCCCATGGCTGACTAATTTTTTTTATTTATGCAGAGGCCGA
GGCCGCCTCGGCCTCTGAGCTATTCCAGAAGTAGTGAGGAGGCTTTTTTGGAGGCCTAGGCTTTTGCAAA
GATCGATCAAGAGACAGGATGAGGATCGTTTCGCATGATTGAACAAGATGGATTGCACGCAGGTTCTCCG
GCCGCTTGGGTGGAGAGGCTATTCGGCTATGACTGGGCACAACAGACAATCGGCTGCTCTGATGCCGCCG
TGTTCCGGCTGTCAGCGCAGGGGCGCCCGGTTCTTTTTGTCAAGACCGACCTGTCCGGTGCCCTGAATGA
ACTGCAAGACGAGGCAGCGCGGCTATCGTGGCTGGCCACGACGGGCGTTCCTTGCGCAGCTGTGCTCGAC
GTTGTCACTGAAGCGGGAAGGGACTGGCTGCTATTGGGCGAAGTGCCGGGGCAGGATCTCCTGTCATCTC
ACCTTGCTCCTGCCGAGAAAGTATCCATCATGGCTGATGCAATGCGGCGGCTGCATACGCTTGATCCGGC
TACCTGCCCATTCGACCACCAAGCGAAACATCGCATCGAGCGAGCACGTACTCGGATGGAAGCCGGTCTT
GTCGATCAGGATGATCTGGACGAAGAGCATCAGGGGCTCGCGCCAGCCGAACTGTTCGCCAGGCTCAAGG
CGAGCATGCCCGACGGCGAGGATCTCGTCGTGACCCATGGCGATGCCTGCTTGCCGAATATCATGGTGGA
AAATGGCCGCTTTTCTGGATTCATCGACTGTGGCCGGCTGGGTGTGGCGGACCGCTATCAGGACATAGCG
TTGGCTACCCGTGATATTGCTGAAGAGCTTGGCGGCGAATGGGCTGACCGCTTCCTCGTGCTTTACGGTA
TCGCCGCTCCCGATTCGCAGCGCATCGCCTTCTATCGCCTTCTTGACGAGTTCTTCTGAGCGGGACTCTG
GGGTTCGAAATGACCGACCAAGCGACGCCCAACCTGCCATCACGAGATTTCGATTCCACCGCCGCCTTCT
ATGAAAGGTTGGGCTTCGGAATCGTTTTCCGGGACGCCGGCTGGATGATCCTCCAGCGCGGGGATCTCAT
GCTGGAGTTCTTCGCCCACCCTAGGGGGAGGCTAACTGAAACACGGAAGGAGACAATACCGGAAGGAACC
CGCGCTATGACGGCAATAAAAAGACAGAATAAAACGCACGGTGTTGGGTCGTTTGTTCATAAACGCGGGG
TTCGGTCCCAGGGCTGGCACTCTGTCGATACCCCACCGAGACCCCATTGGGGCCAATACGCCCGCGTTTC
TTCCTTTTCCCCACCCCACCCCCCAAGTTCGGGTGAAGGCCCAGGGCTCGCAGCCAACGTCGGGGCGGCA
GGCCCTGCCATAGCCTCAGGTTACTCATATATACTTTAGATTGATTTAAAACTTCATTTTTAATTTAAAA
GGATCTAGGTGAAGATCCTTTTTGATAATCTCATGACCAAAATCCCTTAACGTGAGTTTTCGTTCCACTG
AGCGTCAGACCCCGTAGAAAAGATCAAAGGATCTTCTTGAGATCCTTTTTTTCTGCGCGTAATCTGCTGC
TTGCAAACAAAAAAACCACCGCTACCAGCGGTGGTTTGTTTGCCGGATCAAGAGCTACCAACTCTTTTTC
CGAAGGTAACTGGCTTCAGCAGAGCGCAGATACCAAATACTGTTCTTCTAGTGTAGCCGTAGTTAGGCCA
CCACTTCAAGAACTCTGTAGCACCGCCTACATACCTCGCTCTGCTAATCCTGTTACCAGTGGCTGCTGCC
AGTGGCGATAAGTCGTGTCTTACCGGGTTGGACTCAAGACGATAGTTACCGGATAAGGCGCAGCGGTCGG
GCTGAACGGGGGGTTCGTGCACACAGCCCAGCTTGGAGCGAACGACCTACACCGAACTGAGATACCTACA
GCGTGAGCTATGAGAAAGCGCCACGCTTCCCGAAGGGAGAAAGGCGGACAGGTATCCGGTAAGCGGCAGG
GTCGGAACAGGAGAGCGCACGAGGGAGCTTCCAGGGGGAAACGCCTGGTATCTTTATAGTCCTGTCGGGT
TTCGCCACCTCTGACTTGAGCGTCGATTTTTGTGATGCTCGTCAGGGGGGCGGAGCCTATGGAAAAACGC
CAGCAACGCGGCCTTTTTACGGTTCCTGGCCTTTTGCTGGCCTTTTGCTCACATGTTCTTTCCTGCGTTA
TCCCCTGATTCTGTGGATAACCGTATTACCGC
