>Addgene plasmid #31950 | pEGFR-PATagRFP | depositor partial sequence | sequence record 36072 | pEGFR-PATagRFP sequence 861 bps
TTAAGGGCTCCACAGCTGAAAATGCAGAATACATAAGGGTCGCGCCACACAGCAGTGAATTTATTGGAGC
ACCGCGGGCCCGGGATCCACCGGTCGCCACCATGAGCGAGCTGATTAAGGAGAACATGCACATGAAGCTA
TACATGGAGGGCACCGTGAACAACCACCACTTCAAGTGCACATCCGAGGGCGAAGGCAAGCCCTACGAGG
GCACCCAGACCATGAGAATCAAGGTGGTCGAGGGCGGCCCTCTCCCTTTCGCCTTCGACATCCTGGCTAC
CAGCTTCATGTACGGCAGCAGCACCTTCATCAACCACACCCAGGGCATCCCTGACTTCTGGAAGCAGTCC
TTCCCTGAGGGCTTCACATGGGAGAGAGTCACCACATACGAAGACGGGGGCGTGCTGACCGCTACCCAGG
ACACCAGCCTCCAGGACGGCTGCCTCATTTACAACGTCAAGATCAGAGGGGTGAACTTCCCATCCAACGG
CCCTGTGATGAAGAAGAAAACACTCGGTTGGGAACCGAGCACCGAGAAACTGAAACCCGCTGACGGCGGC
CTGGAAGGCAGGGTGGACATGGCCCTGAAGCTCGTGGGCGGGGGCCACCTGATCTGCAACTTCAAGACCA
CATACAGATCCAAGAAACCCGCTAAGAACCTCAAGATGCCCGGCGTGTATTATGTGGACCGCAGACTGGA
AATCATCAAGGAGGCCGACAAAGAGACCTACTGGGAGCAGCACGAGGTGGCTGTGGCCAGATACTCCGAC
CTCCCTAGCAAACTGGGGCACCTGTACAAGTAAAGCGGCCGCGACTCTAGATCATAATCAGCCATACCAC
ATTGTAGAGTTTACTCTAACG
