>Addgene plasmid #31950 | pEGFR-PATagRFP | addgene partial sequence | sequence record 37533 | CMV-F 5'-CGCAAATGGGCGGTAGGCGTG-3'
ATCCGCTAGAGAGCTTATCGATTCTAGCCGAGTCCCCGCCTCGCCGCCAACGCCACAACCACCGCGCACG
GCCCCCTGACTCCGTCCAGTATTGATCGGGAGAGCCGGAGCGAGCTCTTCGGGGAGCAGCGATGCGACCC
TCCGGGACGGCCGGGGCAGCGCTCCTGGCGCTGCTGGCTGCGCTCTGCCCGGCGAGTCGGGCTCTGGAGG
AAAAGAAAGTTTGCCAAGGCACGAGTAACAAGCTCACGCAGTTGGGCACTTTTGAAGATCATTTTCTCAG
CCTCCAGAGGATGTTCAATAACTGTGAGGTGGTCCTTGGGAATTTGGAAATTACCTATGTGCAGAGGAAT
TATGATCTTTCCTTCTTAAAGACCATCCAGGAGGTGGCTGGTTATGTCCTCATTGCCCTCAACACAGTGG
AGCGAATTCCTTTGGAAAACCTGCAGATCATCAGAGGAAATATGTACTACGAAAATTCCTATGCCTTAGC
AGTCTTATCTAACTATGATGCAAATAAAACCGGACTGAAGGAGCTGCCCATGAGAAATTTACAGGAAATC
CTGCATGGCGCCGTGCGGTTCAGCAACAACCCTGCCCTGTGCAACGTGGAGAGCATCCAGTGGCGGGACA
TAGTCAGCAGTGACTTTCTCAGCAACATGTCGATGGACTTCCAGAACCACCTGGGCAGCTGCCAAAAGTG
TGATCCAAGCTGTCCCAATGGGAGCTGCTGGGGTGCA
