>Addgene plasmid #31950 | pEGFR-PATagRFP | addgene partial sequence | sequence record 39091 | PATagRFP-R2 (5' ATGATTTCCAGTCTGCGGTC 3')
TAGCGGGTTTCTTGGATCTGTATGTGGTCTTGAAGTTGCAGATCAGGTGGCCCCCGCCCACGAGCTTCAG
GGCCATGTCGACCCTGCCTTCCAGGCCGCCGTCAGCGGGTTTCAGTTTCTCGGTGCTCGGTTCCCAGCCG
AGTGTTTTCTTCTTCATCACAGGGCCGTTGGATGGGAAGTTCACCCCTCTGATCTTGACGTTGTAGATGA
GGCAGCCGTCCTGGAGGCTGGTGTCCTGGGTAGCGGTCAGCACGCCCCCGTCTTCGTATGTGGTGACTCT
CTCCCATGTGAAGCCCTCAGGGAAGGACTGCTTCCAGAAGTCGGGGATGCCCTGGGTGTGGTTGATGAAG
GTGCTGCTGCCGTACATGAAGCTGGTAGCCAGGATGTCGAAGGCGAAGGGGAGAGGGCCGCCCTCGACCA
CCTTGATTCTCATGGTCTGGGTGCCCTCGTAGGGCTTGCCTTCGCCCTCGGATGTGCACTTGAAGTGGTG
GTTGTTCACGGTGCCCTCCATGTAGAGCTTCATGTGCATGTTCTCCTTAATCAGCTCGCTCATGGGGGCG
ACCGGTGGATCCCGGGCCCGCGGTGCTCCAATAAATTCACTGCTTTGTGGCGCGACCCTTAGGTATTCTG
CATTTTCAGCTGTGGAGCCCTTAAAGATGCCATTTGGCTTGGCTTCCTTGGGAAAGAAGTCCTGCTGGTA
GTCAGGGTTGTCCAGGCTAATTTGGTGGCTGCCTTTCTGGGCCCAGTGGGCAGGGCTGTCGAATGTGCTG
TTGACACAGGTGGGCTGGACAGTGTTGAGATACTC
